Addgene plasmid #223872: pD(Nt)_His6-TEV
Purpose: 4G-cloning donor for N-terminal His6-TEV tag
Depositing lab: Stephan Gruber. Depositing organization: Universite de Lausanne (UNIL). Publication: 4G cloning: rapid gene assembly for expression of multisubunit protein complexes in diverse hosts. Taschner M, Dickinson JB, Roisne-Hamelin F, Gruber S. Life Sci Alliance. 2024 Dec 2;8(1):e202402899. doi: 10.26508/lsa.202402899. Print 2025 Jan. PubMed 39622624.
Backbone
  Vector backbone: pD
  Vector type: Golden-Gate Donor
Growth in bacteria
  Bacterial resistance: Chloramphenicol, 25 μg/mL
  Growth temperature: 37°C
  Growth strain: Pir1 ; strain contains pir-116 mutation for plasmid maintenance at high copy
  Copy number: High Copy
Gene/Insert
  Gene/Insert name: His6-TEV
  Species: Synthetic
  Cloning method: Gibson Cloning
Terms and licenses: Academic/Nonprofit Terms; Industry Terms: Not Available to Industry
Depositor comments: Please visit https://doi.org/10.1101/2024.06.17.599261 for bioRxiv preprint.
How to cite: pD(Nt)_His6-TEV was a gift from Stephan Gruber (Addgene plasmid # 223872 ; http://n2t.net/addgene:223872 ; RRID:Addgene_223872)
