[The description below was written by a language model from this plasmid's Addgene catalogue record and pLannotate feature annotations shown in this document.]
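Description:
pD(Nt)_His6-TEV is a small (about 1.9 kb) Golden Gate donor plasmid from the 4G-cloning system, a toolkit for rapid assembly of genes for expressing multisubunit protein complexes in different hosts. Built on the pD backbone, it does not express anything itself. Instead it serves as a source of a standard part, in this case an N-terminal tag module that is joined to an open reading frame during assembly. The synthetic insert, introduced by Gibson cloning, encodes a hexahistidine affinity tag immediately followed by a tobacco etch virus (TEV) protease recognition site. A protein fused downstream can therefore be purified by immobilised metal affinity chromatography and the tag then cleaved off with TEV protease. The record does not list the type IIS restriction sites or overhangs used to release the module.

The plasmid is selected with chloramphenicol through the cat gene under its native promoter. It replicates from the R6K γ origin, which depends on the pi initiator protein supplied in trans. It must therefore be maintained in a pir-expressing E. coli strain, and the pir-116 allele of the recommended host gives high copy number. This conditional origin is useful in a donor, since unreacted donor plasmid cannot replicate in ordinary cloning strains after an assembly reaction. The annotation also shows a loxP site upstream of the tag, which could allow Cre-mediated recombination, although the record does not describe its intended role. Two other automated hits, a short Tn5 transposase fragment next to the origin and a partial match to a T7 gene 10B-derived solubility tag downstream of the TEV site, are only fragments. They are probably backbone remnants or incidental similarity rather than functional elements.
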