Features (pLannotate 1.2.2; 8 found; start..end, strand, type, name):
     29..131     +  promoter       cat promoter: promoter of the E. coli cat gene encoding chloramphenicol acetyltransferase
    132..788     +  CDS            cat: CAT_ECOLX - Experimental evidence at protein level: Swiss-Prot protein existence level 1. This enzyme is an effector of chloramphenicol resistance in bacteria. From Escherichia coli. This protein is used as a marker in many commonly used cloning vectors, such as pACYC184.
   1064..1177    -  CDS            tnpA (fragment): TN5P_ECOLX - Also known as tnp. Experimental evidence at protein level: Swiss-Prot protein existence level 1. Mediates transposition of transposon Tn5 by a 'cut and paste' mechanism. First, the monomeric transposase binds the 19 bp inverted DNA repeats flanking the transposon. Then, dimerization of the DNA- bound transposase creates a synaptic DNA complex. After nicking of the first DNA strand, excision of the transposon proceeds through a series of intermediates. The transposase then mediates the insertion of the transposon at a new site by strand transfer. The activity of the wild- type tran
   1186..1542    -  rep_origin     R6K γ ori: γ replication origin from E. coli plasmid R6K; requires the R6K initiator protein pi for replication
   1595..1628    +  protein_bind   loxP: Cre-mediated recombination occurs in the 8-bp core sequence (GCATACAT). Cre recombinase
   1695..1712    +  CDS            6xHis: 6xHis affinity tag
   1713..1732    +  CDS            TEV site (fragment): tobacco etch virus (TEV) protease recognition and cleavage site
   1776..1825    +  CDS            SET1 (fragment): solubility-enhancement tag derived from T7 phage gene 10B
>Addgene plasmid #223872 | pD(Nt)_His6-TEV | addgene full sequence | sequence record 445958 | Addgene NGS Result
GGGCCAACTTTTGGCGAAAATGAGACGTTGATCGGCACGTAAGAGGGTCCAACTTTCACCATAATGAAAT
AAGATCACTACCGGGCGTATTTTTTGAGTTATCGAGATTTTCAGGAGCTAAGGAAGCTAAAATGGAGAAA
AAAATCACTGGATATACCACCGTTGATATATCCCAATGGCATCGTAAAGAACATTTTGAGGCATTTCAGT
CAGTTGCTCAATGTACCTATAACCAGACCGTTCAGCTGGATATTACGGCCTTTTTAAAGACCGTAAAGAA
AAATAAGCACAAGTTTTATCCGGCCTTTATTCACATTCTTGCCCGCCTGATGAATGCTCATCCGGAATTC
CGTATGGCAATGAAAGACGGTGAGCTGGTGATATGGGATAGTGTTCACCCTTGTTACACCGTTTTCCATG
AGCAAACTGAAACGTTTTCATCGCTCTGGAGTGAATACCACGACGATTTCCGGCAGTTTCTACACATATA
TTCGCAAGATGTGGCGTGTTACGGTGAAAACCTGGCCTATTTCCCTAAAGGGTTTATTGAGAATATGTTT
TTCGTCTCAGCCAATCCCTGGGTGAGTTTCACCAGTTTTGATTTAAACGTGGCCAATATGGACAACTTCT
TCGCCCCCGTTTTCACCATGGGCAAATATTATACGCAAGGCGACAAGGTGCTGATGCCGCTGGCGATTCA
GGTTCATCATGCCGTTTGTGATGGCTTCCATGTCGGCAGAATGCTTAATGAATTACAACAGTACTGCGAT
GAGTGGCAGGGTGGGGCGTAATTTTTTTAAGGCAGTTATTGGTGCCCTTAAACGCCTGGTTGCTACGCCT
GAATAAGTGATAATAAGCGGATGAATGGCAGAAATTCGAAAGCAAATTCGACCCGGTCGTCGGTTCAGGG
CAGGGTCGTTAAATAGCCGCTTATGTCTATTGCTGGTTTACCGGTTTATTGACTACCGGAAGCAGTGTGA
CCGTGTGCTTCTCAAATGCCTGAGGCCAGTTTGCTCAGGCTCTCCCCGTGGAGGTAATAATTGACGATAT
GATCATTTATTCTGCCTCCCAGCTGACATTCATCCGGGGTCAGCACCGTTTCTGCGGACTGGCTTTCTAC
GTGTTCCGCTTCCTTTAGCAGCCCTTGCGCCCTGAGTGCTTGCGGCAGCGTGAAGCTAATTCCCATGTCA
GCCGTTAAGTGTTCCTGTGTCACTCAAAATTGCTTTGAGAGGCTCTAAGGGCTTCTCAGTGCGTTACATC
CCTGGCTTGTTGTCCACAACCGTTAAACCTTAAAAGCTTTAAAAGCCTTATATATTCTTTTTTTTCTTAT
AAAACTTAAAACCTTAGAGGCTATTTAAGTTGCTGATTTATATTAATTTTATTGTTCAAACATGAGAGCT
TAGTACGTGAAACATGAGAGCTTAGTACGTTAGCCATGAGAGCTTAGTACGTTAGCCATGAGGGTTTAGT
TCGTTAAACATGAGAGCTTAGTACGTTAAACATGAGAGCTTAGTACGTGAAACATGAGAGCTTAGTACGT
ACTATCAACAGGTTGAACTGCTGATCAACAGATCCTCTACGCGGCCGCGGTACCATAACTTCGTATAGCA
TACATTATACGAAGTTATCTGCCAGGCACATGGGTTTTACTAGTATCGATTCGCGACCTACTCCGGAATA
TTAGGTCTCAGGCGCACCATCACCATCACCATGAAAACCTGTATTTCCAGGGAGCAGCCGCCATGGAGAC
CCACTGCTTGAGCCTAGAAGATCCGGCTGCTAACAAAGCCCGAAAGGAAGCTGAGTTGGCTGCTGTCACC
GCTGAGCAATAACTATCATAACCCCTAGGTGCCATTTCATTACCTCTTTCTCCGCACCCGACATAGATCT
